>Addgene plasmid #198104 | pLV-Blast_hCOL4A5-HA_G869R | addgene full sequence | sequence record 389260 | Addgene NGS Result
GCCAGATAAGGTAGAAGAGGCCAATAAAGGAGAGAACACCAGCTTGTTACACCCTGTGAGCCTGCATGGG
ATGGATGACCCGGAGAGAGAAGTGTTAGAGTGGAGGTTTGACAGCCGCCTAGCATTTCATCACGTGGCCC
GAGAGCTGCATCCGGAGTACTTCAAGAACTGCTGATATCGAGCTTGCTACAAGGGACTTTCCGCTGGGGA
CTTTCCAGGGAGGCGTGGCCTGGGCGGGACTGGGGAGTGGCGAGCCCTCAGATCCTGCATATAAGCAGCT
GCTTTTTGCCTGTACTGGGTCTCTCTGGTTAGACCAGATCTGAGCCTGGGAGCTCTCTGGCTAACTAGGG
AACCCACTGCTTAAGCCTCAATAAAGCTTGCCTTGAGTGCTTCAAGTAGTGTGTGCCCGTCTGTTGTGTG
ACTCTGGTAACTAGAGATCCCTCAGACCCTTTTAGTCAGTGTGGAAAATCTCTAGCAGTGGCGCCCGAAC
AGGGACTTGAAAGCGAAAGGGAAACCAGAGGAGCTCTCTCGACGCAGGACTCGGCTTGCTGAAGCGCGCA
CGGCAAGAGGCGAGGGGCGGCGACTGGTGAGTACGCCAAAAATTTTGACTAGCGGAGGCTAGAAGGAGAG
AGATGGGTGCGAGAGCGTCAGTATTAAGCGGGGGAGAATTAGATCGCGATGGGAAAAAATTCGGTTAAGG
CCAGGGGGAAAGAAAAAATATAAATTAAAACATATAGTATGGGCAAGCAGGGAGCTAGAACGATTCGCAG
TTAATCCTGGCCTGTTAGAAACATCAGAAGGCTGTAGACAAATACTGGGACAGCTACAACCATCCCTTCA
GACAGGATCAGAAGAACTTAGATCATTATATAATACAGTAGCAACCCTCTATTGTGTGCATCAAAGGATA
GAGATAAAAGACACCAAGGAAGCTTTAGACAAGATAGAGGAAGAGCAAAACAAAAGTAAGACCACCGCAC
AGCAAGCGGCCGGCCGCTGATCTTCAGACCTGGAGGAGGAGATATGAGGGACAATTGGAGAAGTGAATTA
TATAAATATAAAGTAGTAAAAATTGAACCATTAGGAGTAGCACCCACCAAGGCAAAGAGAAGAGTGGTGC
AGAGAGAAAAAAGAGCAGTGGGAATAGGAGCTTTGTTCCTTGGGTTCTTGGGAGCAGCAGGAAGCACTAT
GGGCGCAGCGTCAATGACGCTGACGGTACAGGCCAGACAATTATTGTCTGGTATAGTGCAGCAGCAGAAC
AATTTGCTGAGGGCTATTGAGGCGCAACAGCATCTGTTGCAACTCACAGTCTGGGGCATCAAGCAGCTCC
AGGCAAGAATCCTGGCTGTGGAAAGATACCTAAAGGATCAACAGCTCCTGGGGATTTGGGGTTGCTCTGG
AAAACTCATTTGCACCACTGCTGTGCCTTGGAATGCTAGTTGGAGTAATAAATCTCTGGAACAGATTTGG
AATCACACGACCTGGATGGAGTGGGACAGAGAAATTAACAATTACACAAGCTTAATACACTCCTTAATTG
AAGAATCGCAAAACCAGCAAGAAAAGAATGAACAAGAATTATTGGAATTAGATAAATGGGCAAGTTTGTG
GAATTGGTTTAACATAACAAATTGGCTGTGGTATATAAAATTATTCATAATGATAGTAGGAGGCTTGGTA
GGTTTAAGAATAGTTTTTGCTGTACTTTCTATAGTGAATAGAGTTAGGCAGGGATATTCACCATTATCGT
TTCAGACCCACCTCCCAACCCCGAGGGGACCCGACAGGCCCGAAGGAATAGAAGAAGAAGGTGGAGAGAG
AGACAGAGACAGATCCATTCGATTAGTGAACGGATCTCGACGGTATCGCCTTTAAAAGAAAAGGGGGGAT
TGGGGGGTACAGTGCAGGGGAAAGAATAGTAGACATAATAGCAACAGACATACAAACTAAAGAATTACAA
AAACAAATTACAAAAATTCAAAATTTTCGGGTTTATTACAGGGACAGCAGAGATCCAGTTTATCGATATC
GAATTCGTGAGGCTCCGGTGCCCGTCAGTGGGCAGAGCGCACATCGCCCACAGTCCCCGAGAAGTTGGGG
GGAGGGGTCGGCAATTGAACCGGTGCCTAGAGAAGGTGGCGCGGGGTAAACTGGGAAAGTGATGTCGTGT
ACTGGCTCCGCCTTTTTCCCGAGGGTGGGGGAGAACCGTATATAAGTGCAGTAGTCGCCGTGAACGTTCT
TTTTCGCAACGGGTTTGCCGCCAGAACACAGGTAAGTGCCGTGTGTGGTTCCCGCGGGCCTGGCCTCTTT
ACGGGTTATGGCCCTTGCGTGCCTTGAATTACTTCCACGCCCCTGGCTGCAGTACGTGATTCTTGATCCC
GAGCTTCGGGTTGGAAGTGGGTGGGAGAGTTCGAGGCCTTGCGCTTAAGGAGCCCCTTCGCCTCGTGCTT
GAGTTGAGGCCTGGCTTGGGCGCTGGGGCCGCCGCGTGCGAATCTGGTGGCACCTTCGCGCCTGTCTCGC
TGCTTTCGATAAGTCTCTAGCCATTTAAAATTTTTGATGACCTGCTGCGACGCTTTTTTTCTGGCAAGAT
AGTCTTGTAAATGCGGGCCAAGATCTGCACACTGGTATTTCGGTTTTTGGGGCCGCGGGCGGCGACGGGG
CCCGTGCGTCCCAGCGCACATGTTCGGCGAGGCGGGGCCTGCGAGCGCGGCCACCGAGAATCGGACGGGG
GTAGTCTCAAGCTGGCCGGCCTGCTCTGGTGCCTGGCCTCGCGCCGCCGTGTATCGCCCCGCCCTGGGCG
GCAAGGCTGGCCCGGTCGGCACCAGTTGCGTGAGCGGAAAGATGGCCGCTTCCCGGCCCTGCTGCAGGGA
GCTCAAAATGGAGGACGCGGCGCTCGGGAGAGCGGGCGGGTGAGTCACCCACACAAAGGAAAAGGGCCTT
TCCGTCCTCAGCCGTCGCTTCATGTGACTCCACGGAGTACCGGGCGCCGTCCAGGCACCTCGATTAGTTC
TCGAGCTTTTGGAGTACGTCGTCTTTAGGTTGGGGGGAGGGGTTTTATGCGATGGAGTTTCCCCACACTG
AGTGGGTGGAGACTGAAGTTAGGCCAGCTTGGCACTTGATGTAATTCTCCTTGGAATTTGCCCTTTTTGA
GTTTGGATCTTGGTTCATTCTCAAGCCTCAGACAGTGGTTCAAAGTTTTTTTCTTCCATTTCAGGTGTCG
TGAACCTGCAGGATTTAAATTCTAGAGCATGAAACTGCGTGGAGTCAGCCTGGCTGCCGGCTTGTTCTTA
CTGGCCCTGAGTCTTTGGGGGCAGCCTGCAGAGGCTGCGGCTTGCTATGGGTGTTCTCCAGGATCAAAGT
GTGACTGCAGTGGCATAAAAGGGGAAAAGGGAGAGAGAGGGTTTCCAGGTTTGGAAGGACACCCAGGATT
GCCTGGATTTCCAGGTCCAGAAGGGCCTCCGGGGCCTCGGGGACAAAAGGGTGATGATGGAATTCCAGGG
CCACCAGGACCAAAAGGAATCAGAGGTCCTCCTGGACTTCCTGGATTTCCAGGGACACCAGGTCTTCCTG
GAATGCCAGGCCACGATGGGGCCCCAGGACCTCAAGGTATTCCCGGATGCAATGGAACCAAGGGAGAACG
TGGATTTCCAGGCAGTCCCGGTTTTCCTGGTTTACAGGGTCCTCCAGGACCCCCTGGGATCCCAGGTATG
AAGGGTGAACCAGGTAGTATAATTATGTCATCACTGCCAGGACCAAAGGGTAATCCAGGATATCCAGGTC
CTCCTGGAATACAAGGCCTACCTGGTCCCACTGGTATACCAGGGCCAATTGGTCCCCCAGGACCACCAGG
TTTGATGGGCCCTCCTGGTCCACCAGGACTTCCAGGACCTAAGGGGAATATGGGCTTAAATTTCCAGGGA
CCCAAAGGTGAAAAAGGTGAGCAAGGTCTTCAGGGCCCACCTGGGCCACCTGGGCAGATCAGTGAACAGA
AAAGACCAATTGATGTAGAGTTTCAGAAAGGAGATCAGGGACTTCCTGGTGACCGAGGGCCTCCTGGACC
TCCAGGGATACGTGGTCCTCCAGGTCCCCCAGGTGGTGAGAAAGGTGAGAAGGGTGAGCAAGGAGAGCCA
GGCAAAAGAGGTAAACCAGGCAAAGATGGAGAAAATGGCCAACCAGGAATTCCTGGTTTGCCTGGTGATC
CTGGTTACCCTGGTGAACCCGGAAGGGATGGTGAAAAGGGCCAAAAAGGTGACACTGGCCCACCTGGACC
TCCTGGACTTGTAATTCCTAGACCTGGGACTGGTATAACTATAGGAGAAAAAGGAAACATTGGGTTGCCT
GGGTTGCCTGGAGAAAAAGGAGAGCGAGGATTTCCTGGAATACAGGGTCCACCTGGCCTTCCTGGACCTC
CAGGGGCTGCAGTTATGGGTCCTCCTGGCCCTCCTGGATTTCCTGGAGAAAGGGGTCAGAAAGGTGATGA
AGGACCACCTGGAATTTCCATTCCTGGACCTCCTGGACTTGACGGACAGCCTGGGGCTCCTGGGCTTCCA
GGGCCTCCTGGCCCTGCTGGCCCTCACATTCCTCCTAGTGATGAGATATGTGAACCAGGCCCTCCAGGCC
CCCCAGGATCTCCAGGTGATAAAGGACTCCAAGGAGAACAAGGAGTGAAAGGTGACAAAGGTGACACTTG
CTTCAACTGCATTGGAACTGGTATTTCAGGGCCTCCAGGTCAACCTGGTTTGCCAGGTCTCCCAGGTCCT
CCAGGATCTCTTGGTTTCCCTGGACAGAAAGGGGAAAAAGGACAAGCTGGTGCAACTGGTCCCAAAGGAT
TACCAGGCATTCCAGGAGCTCCAGGTGCTCCAGGCTTTCCTGGATCTAAAGGTGAACCTGGTGATATCCT
CACTTTTCCAGGAATGAAGGGTGACAAAGGAGAGTTGGGTTCCCCTGGAGCTCCAGGGCTTCCTGGTTTA
CCTGGCACTCCTGGACAGGATGGATTGCCAGGGCTTCCTGGCCCGAAAGGAGAGCCTGGTGGAATTACTT
TTAAGGGTGAAAGAGGTCCCCCTGGGAACCCAGGTTTACCAGGCCTCCCAGGGAATATAGGGCCTATGGG
TCCCCCTGGTTTCGGCCCTCCAGGCCCAGTAGGTGAAAAAGGCATACAAGGTGTGGCAGGAAATCCAGGC
CAGCCAGGAATACCAGGTCCTAAAGGGGATCCAGGTCAGACTATAACCCAGCCGGGGAAGCCTGGCTTGC
CTGGTAACCCAGGCAGAGATGGTGATGTAGGTCTTCCAGGTGACCCTGGACTTCCAGGGCAACCAGGCTT
GCCAGGGATACCTGGTAGCAAAGGAGAACCAGGTATCCCTGGAATTGGGCTTCCTGGACCACCTGGTCCC
AAAGGCTTTCCTGGAATTCCAGGACCTCCAGGAGCACCTGGGACACCTGGAAGAATTGGTCTAGAAGGCC
CTCCTGGGCCACCCGGCTTTCCAGGACCAAAGGGTGAACCAGGATTTGCATTACCTGGGCCACCTGGGCC
ACCAGGACTTCCAGGTTTCAAAGGAGCACTTGGTCCAAAAGGTGATCGTGGTTTCCCAGGACCTCCGGGT
CCTCCAGGACGCACTGGCTTAGATGGGCTCCCTGGACCAAAAGGTGATGTTGGACCAAATGGACAACCTG
GACCAATGGGACCTCCTGGGCTGCCAGGAATAGGTGTTCAGGGACCACCAGGACCACCAGGGATTCCTGG
GCCAATAGGTCAACCTGGTTTACATGGAATACCAGGAGAGAAGGGGGATCCAGGACCTCCTGGACTTGAT
GTTCCAGGACCCCCAGGTGAAAGAGGCAGTCCAGGGATCCCCAGAGCACCTGGTCCTATAGGACCTCCAG
GATCACCAGGGCTTCCAGGAAAAGCAGGTGCCTCTGGATTTCCAGGTACCAAAGGTGAAATGGGTATGAT
GGGACCTCCAGGCCCACCAGGACCTTTGGGAATTCCTGGCAGGAGTGGTGTACCTGGTCTTAAAGGTGAT
GATGGCTTGCAGGGTCAGCCAGGACTTCCTGGCCCTACAGGAGAAAAAGGTAGTAAAGGAGAGCCTGGCC
TTCCAGGCCCTCCTGGACCAATGGATCCAAATCTTCTGGGCTCAAAAGGAGAGAAGGGGGAACCTGGCTT
ACCAGGTATACCTGGAGTTTCAGGGCCAAAAGGTTATCAGGGTTTGCCTGGAGACCCAGGGCAACCTGGA
CTGAGTGGACAACCTGGATTACCAGGACCACCAGGTCCCAAAGGTAACCCTGGTCTCCCTGGACAGCCAG
GTCTTATAGGACCTCCTGGACTTAAAGGAACCATCGGTGATATGGGTTTTCCAGGGCCTCAGGGTGTGGA
AGGGCCTCCTGGACCTTCTGGAGTTCCTGGACAACCTGGCTCCCCAGGATTACCTGGACAGAAAGGCGAC
AAAGGTGATCCTGGTATTTCAAGCATTGGTCTTCCAGGTCTTCCTGGTCCAAAGGGTGAGCCTGGTCTGC
CTGGATACCCAGGGAACCCTGGTATCAAAGGTTCTGTGGGAGATCCTGGTTTGCCCGGATTACCAGGAAC
CCCTGGAGCAAAAGGACAACCAGGCCTTCCTGGATTCCCAGGAACCCCAGGCCCTCCTGGACCAAAAGGT
ATTAGTGGCCCTCCTGGGAACCCCGGCCTTCCAGGAGAACCTGGTCCTGTAGGTGGTGGAGGTCATCCTG
GGCAACCAGGGCCTCCAGGCGAAAAAGGCAAACCCGGTCAAGATGGTATTCCTGGACCAGCTGGACAGAA
GGGTGAACCAGGTCAACCAGGCTTTGGAAACCCAGGACCGCCTGGACTTCCAGGACTTTCTGGCCAAAAG
GGTGATGGAGGATTACCTGGGATTCCAGGAAATCCTGGCCTTCCAGGTCCAAAGGGCGAACCAGGCTTTC
ACGGTTTCCCTGGTGTGCAGGGTCCCCCAGGCCCTCCTGGTTCTCCGGGTCCAGCTCTGGAAGGACCTAA
AGGCAACCCTGGGCCCCAAGGTCCTCCTGGGAGACCAGGTCCTACAGGTTTTCAAGGTCTACCAGGTCCA
GAAGGTCCTCCAGGTCTCCCTGGAAATGGAGGTATTAAAGGAGAGAAGGGAAATCCAGGCCAACCTGGGC
TACCTGGCTTGCCTGGTTTGAAAGGAGATCAAGGACCACCAGGACTCCAGGGTAATCCTGGCCGGCCGGG
TCTCAATGGAATGAAAGGAGATCCTGGTCTCCCTGGTGTTCCAGGATTCCCAGGCATGAAAGGACCCAGT
GGAGTACCTGGATCAGCTGGCCCTGAGGGGGAACCGGGACTTATTGGTCCTCCAGGTCCTCCTGGATTAC
CTGGTCCTTCAGGACAGAGTATCATAATTAAAGGAGATGCTGGTCCTCCAGGAATCCCTGGCCAGCCTGG
GCTAAAGGGTCTACCAGGACCCCAAGGACCTCAAGGCTTACCAGGTCCAACTGGCCCTCCAGGAGATCCT
GGACGCAATGGACTCCCTGGCTTTGATGGTGCAGGAGGGCGCAAAGGAGACCCAGGTCTGCCAGGACAGC
CAGGTACCCGTGGTTTGGATGGTCCCCCTGGTCCAGATGGATTGCAAGGTCCCCCAGGTCCCCCTGGAAC
CTCCTCTGTTGCACATGGATTTCTTATTACACGCCACAGCCAGACAACGGATGCACCACAATGCCCACAG
GGAACACTTCAGGTCTATGAAGGCTTTTCTCTCCTGTATGTACAAGGAAATAAAAGAGCCCACGGTCAAG
ACTTGGGGACGGCTGGCAGCTGCCTTCGTCGCTTTAGTACCATGCCTTTCATGTTCTGCAACATCAATAA
TGTTTGCAACTTTGCTTCAAGAAATGACTATTCTTACTGGCTCTCTACCCCAGAGCCCATGCCAATGAGC
ATGCAACCCCTAAAGGGCCAGAGCATCCAGCCATTCATTAGTCGATGTGCAGTATGTGAAGCTCCAGCTG
TGGTGATCGCAGTTCACAGTCAGACGATCCAGATTCCCCATTGTCCTCAGGGATGGGATTCTCTGTGGAT
TGGTTATTCCTTCATGATGCATACAAGTGCAGGGGCAGAAGGCTCAGGTCAAGCCCTAGCCTCCCCTGGT
TCCTGCTTGGAAGAGTTTCGTTCAGCTCCCTTCATCGAATGTCATGGGAGGGGTACCTGTAACTACTATG
CCAACTCCTACAGCTTTTGGCTGGCAACTGTAGATGTGTCAGACATGTTCAGTAAACCTCAGTCAGAAAC
GCTGAAAGCAGGAGACTTGAGGACACGAATTAGCCGATGTCAAGTGTGCATGAAGAGGACATACCCATAC
GATGTTCCAGATTACGCTTAACTCGAGCGGTGTCTTCACACTCGAAGATTTCGTTGGGGACTGGGAACAG
ACAGCCGCCTACAACCTGGACCAAGTCCTTGAACAGGGAGGTGTGTCCAGTTTGCTGCAGAATCTCGCCG
TGTCCGTAACTCCGATCCAAAGGATTGTCCGGAGCGGTGAAAATGCCCTGAAGATCGACATCCATGTCAT
CATCCCGTATGAAGGTCTGAGCGCCGACCAAATGGCCCAGATCGAAGAGGTGTTTAAGGTGGTGTACCCT
GTGGATGATCATCACTTTAAGGTGATCCTGCCCTATGGCACACTGGTAATCGACGGGGTTACGCCGAACA
TGCTGAACTATTTCGGACGGCCGTATGAAGGCATCGCCGTGTTCGACGGCAAAAAGATCACTGTAACAGG
GACCCTGTGGAACGGCAACAAAATTATCGACGAGCGCCTGATCACCCCCGACGGCTCCATGCTGTTCCGA
GTAACCATCAACAGCTAAGGCCGCGACCAATTCTACCGGGTAGGGGAGGCGCTTTTCCCAAGGCAGTCTG
GAGCATGCGCTTTAGCAGCCCCGCTGGGCACTTGGCGCTACACAAGTGGCCTCTGGCCTCGCACACATTC
CACATCCACCGGTAGGCGCCAACCGGCTCCGTTCTTTGGTGGCCCCTTCGCGCCACCTTCTACTCCTCCC
CTAGTCAGGAAGTTCCCCCCCGCCCCGCAGCTCGCGTCGTGCAGGACGTGACAAATGGAAGTAGCACGTC
TCACTAGTCTCGTGCAGATGGACAGCACCGCTGAGCAATGGAAGCGGGTAGGCCTTTGGGGCAGCGGCCA
ATAGCAGCTTTGCTCCTTCGCTTTCTGGGCTCAGAGGCTGGGAAGGGGTGGGTCCGGGGGCGGGCTCAGG
GGCGGGCTCAGGGGCGGGGCGGGCGCCCGAAGGTCCTCCGGAGGCCCGGCATTCTGCACGCTTCAAAAGC
GCACGTCTGCCGCGCTGTTCTCCTCTTCCTCATCTCCGGGCCTTTCGACCTGCAGTTAACGCCGCCATGG
ATAGATCCGGAATGGCCAAGCCTTTGTCTCAAGAAGAATCCACCCTCATTGAAAGAGCAACGGCTACAAT
CAACAGCATCCCCATCTCTGAAGACTACAGCGTCGCCAGCGCAGCTCTCTCTAGCGACGGCCGCATCTTC
ACTGGTGTCAATGTATATCATTTTACTGGGGGACCTTGTGCAGAACTCGTGGTGCTGGGCACTGCTGCTG
CTGCGGCAGCTGGCAACCTGACTTGTATCGTCGCGATCGGAAATGAGAACAGGGGCATCTTGAGCCCCTG
CGGACGGTGCCGACAGGTGCTTCTCGATCTGCATCCTGGGATCAAAGCCATAGTGAAGGACAGTGATGGA
CAGCCGACGGCAGTTGGGATTCGTGAATTGCTGCCCTCTGGTTATGTGTGGGAGGGCTAAACGCGTCTGG
AACAATCAACCTCTGGATTACAAAATTTGTGAAAGATTGACTGGTATTCTTAACTATGTTGCTCCTTTTA
CGCTATGTGGATACGCTGCTTTAATGCCTTTGTATCATGCTATTGCTTCCCGTATGGCTTTCATTTTCTC
CTCCTTGTATAAATCCTGGTTGCTGTCTCTTTATGAGGAGTTGTGGCCCGTTGTCAGGCAACGTGGCGTG
GTGTGCACTGTGTTTGCTGACGCAACCCCCACTGGTTGGGGCATTGCCACCACCTGTCAGCTCCTTTCCG
GGACTTTCGCTTTCCCCCTCCCTATTGCCACGGCGGAACTCATCGCCGCCTGCCTTGCCCGCTGCTGGAC
AGGGGCTCGGCTGTTGGGCACTGACAATTCCGTGGTGTTGTCGGGGAAGCTGACGTCCTTTCCATGGCTG
CTCGCCTGTGTTGCCACCTGGATTCTGCGCGGGACGTCCTTCTGCTACGTCCCTTCGGCCCTCAATCCAG
CGGACCTTCCTTCCCGCGGCCTGCTGCCGGCTCTGCGGCCTCTTCCGCGTCTTCGCCTTCGCCCTCAGAC
GAGTCGGATCTCCCTTTGGGCCGCCTCCCCGCCTGGAATTAATTCTGCAGTCGAGACCTAGAAAAACATG
GAGCAATCACAAGTAGCAATACAGCAGCTACCAATGCTGATTGTGCCTGGCTAGAAGCACAAGAGGAGGA
GGAGGTGGGTTTTCCAGTCACACCTCAGGTACCTTTAAGACCAATGACTTACAAGGCAGCTGTAGATCTT
AGCCACTTTTTAAAAGAAAAGAGGGGACTGGAAGGGCTAATTCACTCCCAACGAAGACAAGATCTGCTTT
TTGCTTGTACTGGGTCTCTCTGGTTAGACCAGATCTGAGCCTGGGAGCTCTCTGGCTAACTAGGGAACCC
ACTGCTTAAGCCTCAATAAAGCTTGCCTTGAGTGCTTCAAGTAGTGTGTGCCCGTCTGTTGTGTGACTCT
GGTAACTAGAGATCCCTCAGACCCTTTTAGTCAGTGTGGAAAATCTCTAGCAGTAGTAGTTCATGTCATC
TTATTATTCAGTATTTATAACTTGCAAAGAAATGAATATCAGAGAGTGAGAGGCCTTGACATTGCTAGCG
TTTTACCGTCGACCTCTAGCTAGAGCTTGGCGTAATCATGGTCATAGCTGTTTCCTGTGTGAAATTGTTA
TCCGCTCACAATTCCACACAACATACGAGCCGGAAGCATAAAGTGTAAAGCCTGGGGTGCCTAATGAGTG
AGCTAACTCACATTAATTGCGTTGCGCTCACTGCCCGCTTTCCAGTCGGGAAACCTGTCGTGCCAGCTGC
ATTAATGAATCGGCCAACGCGCGGGGAGAGGCGGTTTGCGTATTGGGCGCTCTTCCGCTTCCTCGCTCAC
TGACTCGCTGCGCTCGGTCGTTCGGCTGCGGCGAGCGGTATCAGCTCACTCAAAGGCGGTAATACGGTTA
TCCACAGAATCAGGGGATAACGCAGGAAAGAACATGTGAGCAAAAGGCCAGCAAAAGGCCAGGAACCGTA
AAAAGGCCGCGTTGCTGGCGTTTTTCCATAGGCTCCGCCCCCCTGACGAGCATCACAAAAATCGACGCTC
AAGTCAGAGGTGGCGAAACCCGACAGGACTATAAAGATACCAGGCGTTTCCCCCTGGAAGCTCCCTCGTG
CGCTCTCCTGTTCCGACCCTGCCGCTTACCGGATACCTGTCCGCCTTTCTCCCTTCGGGAAGCGTGGCGC
TTTCTCATAGCTCACGCTGTAGGTATCTCAGTTCGGTGTAGGTCGTTCGCTCCAAGCTGGGCTGTGTGCA
CGAACCCCCCGTTCAGCCCGACCGCTGTGCCTTATCCGGTAACTATCGTCTTGAGTCCAACCCGGTAAGA
CACGACTTATCGCCACTGGCAGCAGCCACTGGTAACAGGATTAGCAGAGCGAGGTATGTAGGCGGTGCTA
CAGAGTTCTTGAAGTGGTGGCCTAACTACGGCTACACTAGAAGAACAGTATTTGGTATCTGCGCTCTGCT
GAAGCCAGTTACCTTCGGAAAAAGAGTTGGTAGCTCTTGATCCGGCAAACAAACCACCGCTGGTAGCGGT
GGTTTTTTTGTTTGCAAGCAGCAGATTACGCGCAGAAAAAAAGGATCTCAAGAAGATCCTTTGATCTTTT
CTACGGGGTCTGACGCTCAGTGGAACGAAAACTCACGTTAAGGGATTTTGGTCATGAGATTATCAAAAAG
GATCTTCACCTAGATCCTTTTAAATTAAAAATGAAGTTTTAAATCAATCTAAAGTATATATGAGTAAACT
TGGTCTGACAGTTACCAATGCTTAATCAGTGAGGCACCTATCTCAGCGATCTGTCTATTTCGTTCATCCA
TAGTTGCCTGACTCCCCGTCGTGTAGATAACTACGATACGGGAGGGCTTACCATCTGGCCCCAGTGCTGC
AATGATACCGCGAGACCCACGCTCACCGGCTCCAGATTTATCAGCAATAAACCAGCCAGCCGGAAGGGCC
GAGCGCAGAAGTGGTCCTGCAACTTTATCCGCCTCCATCCAGTCTATTAATTGTTGCCGGGAAGCTAGAG
TAAGTAGTTCGCCAGTTAATAGTTTGCGCAACGTTGTTGCCATTGCTACAGGCATCGTGGTGTCACGCTC
GTCGTTTGGTATGGCTTCATTCAGCTCCGGTTCCCAACGATCAAGGCGAGTTACATGATCCCCCATGTTG
TGCAAAAAAGCGGTTAGCTCCTTCGGTCCTCCGATCGTTGTCAGAAGTAAGTTGGCCGCAGTGTTATCAC
TCATGGTTATGGCAGCACTGCATAATTCTCTTACTGTCATGCCATCCGTAAGATGCTTTTCTGTGACTGG
TGAGTACTCAACCAAGTCATTCTGAGAATAGTGTATGCGGCGACCGAGTTGCTCTTGCCCGGCGTCAATA
CGGGATAATACCGCGCCACATAGCAGAACTTTAAAAGTGCTCATCATTGGAAAACGTTCTTCGGGGCGAA
AACTCTCAAGGATCTTACCGCTGTTGAGATCCAGTTCGATGTAACCCACTCGTGCACCCAACTGATCTTC
AGCATCTTTTACTTTCACCAGCGTTTCTGGGTGAGCAAAAACAGGAAGGCAAAATGCCGCAAAAAAGGGA
ATAAGGGCGACACGGAAATGTTGAATACTCATACTCTTCCTTTTTCAATATTATTGAAGCATTTATCAGG
GTTATTGTCTCATGAGCGGATACATATTTGAATGTATTTAGAAAAATAAACAAATAGGGGTTCCGCGCAC
ATTTCCCCGAAAAGTGCCACCTGACGTCGACGGATCGGGAGATCAACTTGTTTATTGCAGCTTATAATGG
TTACAAATAAAGCAATAGCATCACAAATTTCACAAATAAAGCATTTTTTTCACTGCATTCTAGTTGTGGT
TTGTCCAAACTCATCAATGTATCTTATCATGTCTGGATCAACTGGATAACTCAAGCTAACCAAAATCATC
CCAAACTTCCCACCCCATACCCTATTACCACTGCCAATTACCTGTGGTTTCATTTACTCTAAACCTGTGA
TTCCTCTGAATTATTTTCATTTTAAAGAAATTGTATTTGTTAAATATGTACTACAAACTTAGTAGTTGGA
AGGGCTAATTCACTCCCAAAGAAGACAAGATATCCTTGATCTGTGGATCTACCACACACAAGGCTACTTC
CCTGATTAGCAGAACTACACACCAGGGCCAGGGGTCAGATATCCACTGACCTTTGGATGGTGCTACAAGC
TAGTACCAGTTGA
Features (pLannotate 1.2.2; 26 found; start..end, strand, type, name):
    220..477     +  LTR            5' LTR (truncated): truncated 5' long terminal repeat (LTR) from HIV-1
    524..649     +  misc_feature   HIV-1 Ψ: packaging signal of human immunodeficiency virus type 1
    633..971     +  CDS            HIV-1 gag (fragment): gag protein from human immunodeficiency virus 1; gag
   1146..1379    +  misc_feature   RRE: The Rev response element (RRE) of HIV-1 allows for Rev-dependent mRNA export from the nucleus to the cytoplasm.
   1756..1856    +  CDS            Rev (fragment): human immunodeficiency virus 1 (HIV-1) Rev protein; rev; enhances nuclear export of unspliced and incompletely spliced viral mRNAs
   1871..1986    +  misc_feature   cPPT/CTS: central polypurine tract and central termination sequence of HIV-1 (lacking the first T)
   2060..2271    +  promoter       EF-1α core promoter: core promoter for human elongation factor EF-1α
   2272..2385    +  intron         EF-1α intron A (fragment): intron upstream of the start codon of human EF-1α
   3011..3214    +  intron         EF-1α intron A: truncated intron upstream of the start codon of human EF-1α
   3249..8321    +  CDS            COL4A5: CO4A5_HUMAN - Experimental evidence at protein level: Swiss-Prot protein existence level 1. Type IV collagen is the major structural component of glomerular basement membranes (GBM), forming a 'chicken-wire' meshwork together with laminins, proteoglycans and entactin/nidogen. From Homo sapiens (Human).
   8322..8350    +  CDS            3xHA (fragment): three tandem HA epitope tags
   8362..8832    +  CDS            Nluc (fragment): NanoLuc® luciferase human codon-optimized
   8858..9357    +  promoter       PGK promoter: mouse phosphoglycerate kinase 1 promoter
   9392..9790    +  CDS            BSD: blasticidin S deaminase; Aspergillus terreus BSD; confers resistance to blasticidin
   9804..10392   +  misc_feature   WPRE: woodchuck hepatitis virus posttranscriptional regulatory element
  10409..10597   +  CDS            nef (fragment): NEF_HV1Z2 - Experimental evidence at protein level: Swiss-Prot protein existence level 1. Extracellular Nef protein targets CD4(+) T-lymphocytes for apoptosis by interacting with CXCR4 surface receptors. From Human immunodeficiency virus type 1 group M subtype D (isolate Z2/CDC-Z34) (HIV-1).
  10599..10832   +  LTR            3' LTR (ΔU3): self-inactivating 3' long terminal repeat (LTR) from HIV-1
  10983..11005   -  protein_bind   lac operator (fragment): The lac repressor binds to the lac operator to inhibit transcription in E. coli. This inhibition can be relieved by adding lactose or isopropyl-β-D-thiogalactopyranoside (IPTG). lac repressor encoded by lacI
  11009..11039   -  promoter       lac promoter: promoter for the E. coli lac operon
  11054..11075   -  protein_bind   CAP binding site: CAP binding activates transcription in the presence of cAMP. E. coli catabolite activator protein
  11088..11180   -  CDS            lacI (fragment): lac repressor; lacI; The lac repressor binds to the lac operator to inhibit transcription in E. coli. This inhibition can be relieved by adding lactose or isopropyl-β-D-thiogalactopyranoside (IPTG).
  11363..11951   -  rep_origin     ori: high-copy-number ColE1/pMB1/pBR322/pUC origin of replication
  12122..12982   -  CDS            AmpR: β-lactamase; bla; confers resistance to ampicillin, carbenicillin, and related antibiotics
  12983..13087   -  promoter       AmpR promoter: bla
  13135..13269   +  polyA_signal   SV40 poly(A) signal: SV40 polyadenylation signal
  13436..172     +  CDS            nef (fragment) (across the origin): NEF_HV1BR - Experimental evidence at protein level: Swiss-Prot protein existence level 1. Extracellular Nef protein targets CD4(+) T-lymphocytes for apoptosis by interacting with CXCR4 surface receptors (PubMed:14990729). From Human immunodeficiency virus type 1 group M subtype B (isolate BRU/LAI) (HIV-1).
