[The description below was written by a language model from this plasmid's Addgene catalogue record and pLannotate feature annotations shown in this document.]
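Description:
pLV-Blast_hCOL4A5-HA_G869R is a self-inactivating HIV-1-based lentiviral transfer plasmid built on the pLVSIN backbone (TaKaRa/Clontech) for expressing a mutant human type IV collagen α5 chain in mammalian cells. In bacteria it is maintained through a high-copy ColE1/pUC-type origin and selected with ampicillin via the β-lactamase gene. The viral portion of the 13.6 kb plasmid runs from a truncated 5' LTR through the Ψ packaging signal (extending into a gag fragment), the Rev response element and the cPPT/CTS, and ends with a ΔU3 3' LTR. That deletion disables LTR promoter activity after integration, so expression depends on the internal promoters. Packaging functions must be supplied in trans.

The main cassette uses the human EF-1α promoter with portions of its first intron to drive the full-length COL4A5 coding sequence carrying the G869R substitution, a glycine-to-arginine change, with an HA epitope fused at the C terminus for detection. The feature annotation also reports a NanoLuc luciferase fragment immediately downstream of the HA tag. The catalogue entry does not mention it, so whether it is translated as part of the fusion or is a non-expressed remnant cannot be determined from the record. A separate mouse PGK promoter drives blasticidin S deaminase, allowing blasticidin selection of transduced cells, and a WPRE upstream of the 3' LTR enhances transcript stability and expression. COL4A5 encodes a major component of the glomerular basement membrane collagen network. The stated purpose is lentiviral expression of the G869R variant in mammalian cells, consistent with generating stable lines to study this mutant chain.
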