Addgene plasmid #198104: pLV-Blast_hCOL4A5-HA_G869R
Purpose: lentiviral expression of hCOL4A5_G869R in mammalian cells
Depositing lab: Jeffrey Miner. Depositing organization: Washington University in Saint Louis.
Backbone
  Vector backbone: pLVSIN
  Backbone manufacturer: TaKaRa/Clontech
  Vector type: Lentiviral
  Selectable markers: Blasticidin
Growth in bacteria
  Bacterial resistance: Ampicillin, 100 μg/mL
  Growth temperature: 37°C
  Growth strain: NEB Stable
  Copy number: High Copy
Gene/Insert
  Gene/Insert name: COL4A5
  Species: H. sapiens (human)
  Mutation: G869R
  Entrez Gene: COL4A5 (a.k.a. ASLN, ATS, ATS1, CA54)
  Promoter: EF1a
  Tag / fusion protein: HA (C terminal on insert)
  Cloning method: Unknown
Terms and licenses: Academic/Nonprofit Terms; Industry Terms: Not Available to Industry
How to cite: pLV-Blast_hCOL4A5-HA_G869R was a gift from Jeffrey Miner (Addgene plasmid # 198104 ; http://n2t.net/addgene:198104 ; RRID:Addgene_198104)
